Addgene plasmid #115498: pCMV5 mSynCAM3
Purpose: expression of mouse full-length SynCAM 3
Depositing lab: Thomas Biederer. Depositing organization: Yale University. Publication: SynCAMs organize synapses through heterophilic adhesion. Fogel AI, Akins MR, Krupp AJ, Stagi M, Stein V, Biederer T. J Neurosci. 2007 Nov 14;27(46):12516-30. doi: 10.1523/JNEUROSCI.2739-07.2007. PubMed 18003830.
Backbone
  Vector backbone: pCMV5
  Vector type: Mammalian Expression
Growth in bacteria
  Bacterial resistance: Ampicillin, 100 μg/mL
  Growth temperature: 37°C
  Growth strain: DH5alpha
  Copy number: High Copy
Gene/Insert
  Gene/Insert name: Cadm3
  Species: M. musculus (mouse)
  Insert size (bp): 1200
  Entrez Gene: Cadm3 (a.k.a. BI, BIgR, Igsf, Igsf4b, Nec, Necl, Necl-1, Necl1, SynC, SynCAM3, Ts, Tsll1)
  Promoter: CMV
  Cloning method: Restriction Enzyme; 5′ cloning site HindIII (unknown if destroyed); 3′ cloning site NotI (unknown if destroyed)
  Sequencing primers: 5′ unknown
Terms and licenses: Academic/Nonprofit Terms; Industry Terms: Not Available to Industry
How to cite: pCMV5 mSynCAM3 was a gift from Thomas Biederer (Addgene plasmid # 115498 ; http://n2t.net/addgene:115498 ; RRID:Addgene_115498)
