[The description below was written by a language model from this plasmid's Addgene catalogue record and pLannotate feature annotations shown in this document.]
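Description:
pCMV5 mSynCAM3 is a mammalian expression plasmid built on the pCMV5 backbone for producing full-length mouse SynCAM 3, the immunoglobulin-superfamily adhesion protein encoded by Cadm3 (also called Necl-1, Igsf4b or Tsll1). The sequenced record is 5,860 nt. It replicates in E. coli from a high-copy ColE1/pUC-type origin and is selected with ampicillin through the β-lactamase gene and its native promoter. An f1 phage origin is also present, which in principle allows single-stranded DNA production. No mammalian selection marker is annotated, so the plasmid appears suited to transient transfection rather than drug selection of stable lines.

The Cadm3 open reading frame, about 1.2 kb, was cloned between HindIII and NotI sites. It lies directly downstream of the human cytomegalovirus immediate-early enhancer and promoter, which span the numbering origin of the circular map, and is followed by a remnant of the polylinker and the human growth hormone polyadenylation signal. No epitope tag or fluorescent reporter is annotated, so the protein appears to be expressed untagged. An SV40 enhancer/early promoter region lies after the poly(A) signal. This segment normally contains the SV40 origin and can support episomal amplification in cells expressing large T antigen, though the annotation does not list an origin separately. The remaining features are cloning-vector remnants with no role in mammalian expression: a T7 promoter, lac promoter/operator with its CAP site, and fragments of lacI and lacZα.

The associated study concerns synapse organization by heterophilic SynCAM adhesion. The plasmid is therefore suited to overexpressing SynCAM 3 in cultured mammalian cells for work on cell-cell adhesion and synapse organization.
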