Features (pLannotate 1.2.2; 16 found; start..end, strand, type, name):
      2..201     +  promoter       CMV promoter: human cytomegalovirus (CMV) immediate early promoter
    236..1423    +  CDS            Cadm3: CADM3_MOUSE - Also known as Igsf4b, Necl1, Syncam3, Tsll1. Experimental evidence at protein level: Swiss-Prot protein existence level 1. Involved in the cell-cell adhesion. Has both calcium- independent homophilic cell-cell adhesion activity and calcium- independent heterophilic cell-cell adhesion activity with IGSF4, NECTIN1 and NECTIN3. Interaction with EPB41L1 may regulate structure or function of cell-cell junctions. From Mus musculus (Mouse).
   1467..1503    -  misc_feature   MCS (fragment): pUC18/19 multiple cloning site
   1504..2126    +  polyA_signal   hGH poly(A) signal: human growth hormone polyadenylation signal
   2155..2484    +  promoter       SV40 promoter: SV40 enhancer and early promoter
   2523..2541    -  promoter       T7 promoter: promoter for bacteriophage T7 RNA polymerase
   2579..2595    -  protein_bind   lac operator: The lac repressor binds to the lac operator to inhibit transcription in E. coli. This inhibition can be relieved by adding lactose or isopropyl-β-D-thiogalactopyranoside (IPTG). lac repressor encoded by lacI
   2603..2633    -  promoter       lac promoter: promoter for the E. coli lac operon
   2648..2669    -  protein_bind   CAP binding site: CAP binding activates transcription in the presence of cAMP. E. coli catabolite activator protein
   2682..2774    -  CDS            lacI (fragment): lac repressor; lacI; The lac repressor binds to the lac operator to inhibit transcription in E. coli. This inhibition can be relieved by adding lactose or isopropyl-β-D-thiogalactopyranoside (IPTG).
   2957..3545    -  rep_origin     ori: high-copy-number ColE1/pMB1/pBR322/pUC origin of replication
   3716..4576    -  CDS            AmpR: β-lactamase; bla; confers resistance to ampicillin, carbenicillin, and related antibiotics
   4577..4681    -  promoter       AmpR promoter: bla
   4708..5136    +  rep_origin     f1 ori (sequence partly withheld): f1 bacteriophage origin of replication; arrow indicates direction of (+) strand synthesis
   5167..5321    -  CDS            lacZα (fragment): LacZα fragment of β-galactosidase; lacZ fragment
   5481..5860    +  enhancer       CMV enhancer: human cytomegalovirus immediate early enhancer
>Addgene plasmid #115498 | pCMV5 mSynCAM3 | addgene full sequence | sequence record 224346 | Addgene NGS Result
GTGATGCGGTTTTGGCAGTACACCAATGGGCGTGGATAGCGGTTTGACTCACGGGGATTTCCAAGTCTCC
ACCCCATTGACGTCAATGGGAGTTTGTTTTGGCACCAAAATCAACGGGACTTTCCAAAATGTCGTAATAA
CCCCGCCCCGTTGACGCAAATGGGCGGTAGGCGTGTACGGTGGGAGGTCTATATAAGCAGAGCTCGTTTA
GTGAACCGTCAGAATTCGCCCTTCGATGGGGGCCCCTTCCGCCCTGCCCCTGCTCCTGCTCCTCGCCTGC
TCCTGGGCGCCCGGCGGGGCCAATCTTTCCCAGGACGATAGCCAGCCCTGGACATCTGATGAAACAGTTG
TGGCTGGTGGCACAGTGGTTCTCAAGTGTCAAGTAAAAGACCATGAAGACTCATCTCTGCAGTGGTCTAA
CCCTGCTCAGCAGACCCTATACTTCGGGGAGAAGAGAGCCCTTCGAGATAATCGGATTCAGCTGGTTAGC
TCTACTCCCCATGAGCTCAGCATCAGCATCAGCAATGTGGCGCTGGCCGATGAGGGGGAGTACACGTGCT
CCATCTTCACTATGCCTGTGCGAACCGCCAAGTCCCTTGTCACTGTGCTCGGAATCCCACAGAAACCCAT
AATCACTGGTTATAAGTCATCATTGCGGGAAAAGGAGACAGCCACTCTAAATTGTCAGTCTTCTGGGAGC
AAACCTGCAGCCCAGCTCACCTGGAGGAAAGGTGACCAAGAACTCCACGGGGACCAAACACGAATCCAGG
AAGATCCCAACGGGAAAACCTTCACTGTGAGCAGCTCAGTGTCATTCCAGGTTACCCGGGAGGATGATGG
AGCAAACATCGTGTGCTCTGTGAACCATGAATCTCTGAAGGGAGCCGACAGATCCACTTCTCAGCGCATT
GAAGTGTTATACACACCAACAGCCATGATTAGGCCAGAACCTGCTCATCCTCGAGAAGGCCAGAAGCTGT
TGTTACATTGTGAGGGGCGTGGCAATCCAGTCCCCCAGCAGTACGTGTGGGTAAAGGAAGGCAGTGAGCC
ACCCCTCAAGATGACCCAAGAGAGTGCTCTCATCTTCCCCTTTTTGAATAAGAGTGACAGTGGCACTTAT
GGCTGTACAGCCACAAGCAACATGGGCAGCTATACAGCCTACTTCACCCTCAATGTCAACGACCCCAGTC
CAGTGCCCTCGTCCTCCAGTACCTACCACGCCATCATTGGAGGGATTGTGGCTTTCATTGTCTTCCTGCT
GCTCATTCTGCTCATTTTCCTTGGACACTATTTGATCCGGCACAAAGGAACCTACCTGACACACGAAGCG
AAGGGCTCCGACGATGCTCCAGATGCGGATACGGCCATCATCAACGCAGAAGGCGGGCAGTCAGGCGGGG
ATGACAAGAAGGAATATTTCATCTAGGGGCAAGGGCGAATTCAGATCTGGTACCACGCGTATCGATAAGC
TTGCATGCCTGCAGGTCGACTCTAGAGGATCCCGGGTGGCATCCCTGTGACCCCTCCCCAGTGCCTCTCC
TGGCCCTGGAAGTTGCCACTCCAGTGCCCACCAGCCTTGTCCTAATAAAATTAAGTTGCATCATTTTGTC
TGACTAGGTGTCCTTCTATAATATTATGGGGTGGAGGGGGGTGGTATGGAGCAAGGGGCAAGTTGGGAAG
ACAACCTGTAGGGCCTGCGGGGTCTATTGGGAACCAAGCTGGAGTGCAGTGGCACAATCTTGGCTCACTG
CAATCTCCGCCTCCTGGGTTCAAGCGATTCTCCTGCCTCAGCCTCCCGAGTTGTTGGGATTCCAGGCATG
CATGACCAGGCTCAGCTAATTTTTGTTTTTTTGGTAGAGACGGGGTTTCACCATATTGGCCAGGCTGGTC
TCCAACTCCTAATCTCAGGTGATCTACCCACCTTGGCCTCCCAAATTGCTGGGATTACAGGCGTGAACCA
CTGCTCCCTTCCCTGTCCTTCTGATTTTAAAATAACTATACCAGCAGGAGGACGTCCAGACACAGCATAG
GCTACCTGGCCATGCCCAACCGGTGGGACATTTGAGTTGCTTGCTTGGCACTGTCCTCTCATGCGTTGGG
TCCACTCAGTAGATGCCTGTTGAATTGGGTACGCGGCCAGCTTGGCTGTGGAATGTGTGTCAGTTAGGGT
GTGGAAAGTCCCCAGGCTCCCCAGCAGGCAGAAGTATGCAAAGCATGCATCTCAATTAGTCAGCAACCAG
GTGTGGAAAGTCCCCAGGCTCCCCAGCAGGCAGAAGTATGCAAAGCATGCATCTCAATTAGTCAGCAACC
ATAGTCCCGCCCCTAACTCCGCCCATCCCGCCCCTAACTCCGCCCAGTTCCGCCCATTCTCCGCCCCATG
GCTGACTAATTTTTTTTATTTATGCAGAGGCCGAGGCCGCCTCGGCCTCTGAGCTATTCCAGAAGTAGTG
AGGAGGCTTTTTTGGAGGCCTAGGCTTTTGCAAAAAGCTCCTCGAGGAACTGAAAAACCAGAAAGTTAAT
TCCCTATAGTGAGTCGTATTAAATTCGTAATCATGTCATAGCTGTTTCCTGTGTGAAATTGTTATCCGCT
CACAATTCCACACAACATACGAGCCGGAAGCATAAAGTGTAAAGCCTGGGGTGCCTAATGAGTGAGCTAA
CTCACATTAATTGCGTTGCGCTCACTGCCCGCTTTCCAGTCGGGAAACCTGTCGTGCCAGCTGCATTAAT
GAATCGGCCAACGCGCGGGGAGAGGCGGTTTGCGTATTGGGCGCTCTTCCGCTTCCTCGCTCACTGACTC
GCTGCGCTCGGTCGTTCGGCTGCGGCGAGCGGTATCAGCTCACTCAAAGGCGGTAATACGGTTATCCACA
GAATCAGGGGATAACGCAGGAAAGAACATGTGAGCAAAAGGCCAGCAAAAGGCCAGGAACCGTAAAAAGG
CCGCGTTGCTGGCGTTTTTCCATAGGCTCCGCCCCCCTGACGAGCATCACAAAAATCGACGCTCAAGTCA
GAGGTGGCGAAACCCGACAGGACTATAAAGATACCAGGCGTTTCCCCCTGGAAGCTCCCTCGTGCGCTCT
CCTGTTCCGACCCTGCCGCTTACCGGATACCTGTCCGCCTTTCTCCCTTCGGGAAGCGTGGCGCTTTCTC
ATAGCTCACGCTGTAGGTATCTCAGTTCGGTGTAGGTCGTTCGCTCCAAGCTGGGCTGTGTGCACGAACC
CCCCGTTCAGCCCGACCGCTGCGCCTTATCCGGTAACTATCGTCTTGAGTCCAACCCGGTAAGACACGAC
TTATCGCCACTGGCAGCAGCCACTGGTAACAGGATTAGCAGAGCGAGGTATGTAGGCGGTGCTACAGAGT
TCTTGAAGTGGTGGCCTAACTACGGCTACACTAGAAGAACAGTATTTGGTATCTGCGCTCTGCTGAAGCC
AGTTACCTTCGGAAAAAGAGTTGGTAGCTCTTGATCCGGCAAACAAACCACCGCTGGTAGCGGTGGTTTT
TTTGTTTGCAAGCAGCAGATTACGCGCAGAAAAAAAGGATCTCAAGAAGATCCTTTGATCTTTTCTACGG
GGTCTGACGCTCAGTGGAACGAAAACTCACGTTAAGGGATTTTGGTCATGAGATTATCAAAAAGGATCTT
CACCTAGATCCTTTTAAATTAAAAATGAAGTTTTAAATCAATCTAAAGTATATATGAGTAAACTTGGTCT
GACAGTTACCAATGCTTAATCAGTGAGGCACCTATCTCAGCGATCTGTCTATTTCGTTCATCCATAGTTG
CCTGACTCCCCGTCGTGTAGATAACTACGATACGGGAGGGCTTACCATCTGGCCCCAGTGCTGCAATGAT
ACCGCGAGACCCACGCTCACCGGCTCCAGATTTATCAGCAATAAACCAGCCAGCCGGAAGGGCCGAGCGC
AGAAGTGGTCCTGCAACTTTATCCGCCTCCATCCAGTCTATTAATTGTTGCCGGGAAGCTAGAGTAAGTA
GTTCGCCAGTTAATAGTTTGCGCAACGTTGTTGCCATTGCTACAGGCATCGTGGTGTCACGCTCGTCGTT
TGGTATGGCTTCATTCAGCTCCGGTTCCCAACGATCAAGGCGAGTTACATGATCCCCCATGTTGTGCAAA
AAAGCGGTTAGCTCCTTCGGTCCTCCGATCGTTGTCAGAAGTAAGTTGGCCGCAGTGTTATCACTCATGG
TTATGGCAGCACTGCATAATTCTCTTACTGTCATGCCATCCGTAAGATGCTTTTCTGTGACTGGTGAGTA
CTCAACCAAGTCATTCTGAGAATAGTGTATGCGGCGACCGAGTTGCTCTTGCCCGGCGTCAATACGGGAT
AATACCGCGCCACATAGCAGAACTTTAAAAGTGCTCATCATTGGAAAACGTTCTTCGGGGCGAAAACTCT
CAAGGATCTTACCGCTGTTGAGATCCAGTTCGATGTAACCCACTCGTGCACCCAACTGATCTTCAGCATC
TTTTACTTTCACCAGCGTTTCTGGGTGAGCAAAAACAGGAAGGCAAAATGCCGCAAAAAAGGGAATAAGG
GCGACACGGAAATGTTGAATACTCATACTCTTCCTTTTTCAATATTATTGAAGCATTTATCAGGGTTATT
GTCTCATGAGCGGATACATATTTGAATGTATTTAGAAAAATAAACAAATAGGGGTTCCGCGCACATTTCC
CCGAAAAGTGCCACCTG
[124 nt withheld, positions 4708-4831]
C
[91 nt withheld, positions 4833-4923]
A
[49 nt withheld, positions 4925-4973]
CCTTTGACGTTGGAGTCCACGTTCTTT
[37 nt withheld, positions 5001-5037]
ACCCTATCTCGGTCTATTCTTTTGATTTATAAGGGATTTTGCCGATTTCGGCCTATTGGTTAAAAAATGA
GCTGATTTAACAAAAATTTAACGCGAATTTTAACAAAATATTAACGCTTACAATTTCCATTCGCCATTCA
GGCTGCGCAACTGTTGGGAAGGGCGATCGGTGCGGGCCTCTTCGCTATTACGCCAGCTGGCGAAAGGGGG
ATGTGCTGCAAGGCGATTAAGTTGGGTAACGCCAGGGTTTTCCCAGTCACGACGTTGTAAAACGACGGCC
AGTGCCAAGCTGATCTATACATTGAATCAATATTGGCAATTAGCCATATTAGTCATTGGTTATATAGCAT
AAATCAATATTGGCTATTGGCCATTGCATACGTTGTATCTATATCATAATATGTACATTTATATTGGCTC
ATGTCCAATATGACCGCCATGTTGACATTGATTATTGACTAGTTATTAATAGTAATCAATTACGGGGTCA
TTAGTTCATAGCCCATATATGGAGTTCCGCGTTACATAACTTACGGTAAATGGCCCGCCTGGCTGACCGC
CCAACGACCCCCGCCCATTGACGTCAATAATGACGTATGTTCCCATAGTAACGCCAATAGGGACTTTCCA
TTGACGTCAATGGGTGGAGTATTTACGGTAAACTGCCCACTTGGCAGTACATCAAGTGTATCATATGCCA
AGTCCGCCCCCTATTGACGTCAATGACGGTAAATGGCCCGCCTGGCATTATGCCCAGTACATGACCTTAC
GGGACTTTCCTACTTGGCAGTACATCTACGTATTAGTCATCGCTATTACCATG
